>Addgene plasmid #56326 | mVenus-CytERM-N-17 | depositor partial sequence | sequence record 87227 | insert sequence
AGTGAACCGTCAGATCCGCTAGCGCTACCGGACTCAGATCTGGTACCCCTTGCAGCTTCCAGTGTCAGGA
AGAGAAGGCTCCCATGGATCCTGTGGTGGTGCTGGGGCTCTGTCTCTCCTGTTTGCTTCTCCTTTCACTC
TGGAAACAGAGCTATGGGGGAGGGAAGCTTCGAATTCTGCAGTCGACGGTACCGCGGGCCCGGGATCCAC
CGGTCGCCACCATGGTGAGCAAGGGCGAGGAGCTGTTCACCGGGGTGGTGCCCATCCTGGTCGAGCTGGA
CGGCGACGTAAACGGCCACAAGTTCAGCGTGTCCGGCGAGGGCGAGGGCGATGCCACCTACGGCAAGCTG
ACCCTGAAGCTGATCTGCACCACCGGCAAGCTGCCCGTGCCCTGGCCCACCCTCGTGACCACCCTGGGCT
ACGGCCTGCAGTGCTTCGCCCGCTACCCCGACCACATGAAGCAGCACGACTTCTTCAAGTCCGCCATGCC
CGAAGGCTACGTCCAGGAGCGCACCATCTTCTTCAAGGACGACGGCAACTACAAGACCCGCGCCGAGGTG
AAGTTCGAGGGCGACACCCTGGTGAACCGCATCGAGCTGAAGGGCATCGACTTCAAGGAGGACGGCAACA
TCCTGGGGCACAAGCTGGAGTACAACTACAACAGCCACAACGTCTATATCACCGCCGACAAGCAGAAGAA
CGGCATCAAGGCCAACTTCAAGATCCGCCACAACATCGAGGACGGCGGCGTGCAGCTCGCCGACCACTAC
CAGCAGAACACCCCCATCGGCGACGGCCCCGTGCTGCTGCCCGACAACCACTACCTGAGCTACCAGTCCA
AGCTGAGCAAAGACCCCAACGAGAAGCGCGATCACATGGTCCTGCTGGAGTTCGTGACCGCCGCCGGGAT
CACTCTCGGCATGGACGAGCTGTACAAGTAAAGCGGCCGCGACTCTAGATCATAATCAGCCATACCACAT
TTGTAGAGGTTTTACTTGCTTTAAAAAACCTCCCACACTCCCCCTGACCTGAAACATAAATGATGCATGT
GTGTACTTGTTTATT
