[The description below was written by a language model from this plasmid's Addgene catalogue record.]
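Description:
mVenus-CytERM-N-17 is a mammalian expression plasmid built on the mVenus-N1 backbone (about 4.75 kb without the insert), designed to label the endoplasmic reticulum with a yellow fluorescent protein. It is propagated in E. coli as a high-copy plasmid under kanamycin selection. It also carries a neomycin resistance marker, so transfected mammalian cells can be selected with G418, for example to derive stable lines. The record includes no feature table, so the origins of replication and the promoters driving the resistance marker are not explicitly listed. The use of an SV40 polyA reverse sequencing primer suggests that an SV40 polyadenylation signal lies downstream of the expression cassette.

The payload is CytERM, an ER-targeting sequence derived from cytochrome P450, expressed from the CMV promoter, a strong constitutive promoter in mammalian cells. In this N1-type arrangement the insert sits upstream of the fluorescent protein, so mVenus is fused to the C terminus of CytERM. The "17" in the name probably refers to the length of the linker between the two parts, though the record does not say so. The species of origin and the exact extent of the cytochrome P450 fragment are also not given beyond a transcript reference. The cytochrome P450 portion directs the fusion to the endoplasmic reticulum, and mVenus, a monomeric yellow variant, reports its position with excitation at 515 nm and emission at 528 nm.

The stated purpose is endoplasmic reticulum localization, so the construct serves as a fluorescent ER marker for imaging transfected mammalian cells, alone or alongside spectrally distinct markers of other compartments.
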