Addgene plasmid #56326: mVenus-CytERM-N-17
Purpose: Localization: Endoplasmic Reticulum, Excitation: 515, Emission: 528
Depositing lab: Michael Davidson. Depositing organization: Florida State University, Tallahassee.
Backbone
  Vector backbone: mVenus-N1
  Backbone size w/o insert (bp): 4750
  Vector type: Mammalian Expression
  Selectable markers: Neomycin (select with G418)
Growth in bacteria
  Bacterial resistance: Kanamycin, 50 μg/mL
  Growth temperature: 37°C
  Growth strain: DH5alpha
  Copy number: High Copy
Gene/Insert
  Gene/Insert name: CytERM (alt names: Cytochrome p450; NM_001171120.1)
  Promoter: CMV
  Tag / fusion protein: mVenus (C terminal on backbone)
  Cloning method: Unknown
  Sequencing primers: 5′ CMV-F; 3′ SV40pA-R
Terms and licenses: Academic/Nonprofit Terms; Industry Terms
Depositor comments: Cytochrome p450 . Excitation = 515; Emission = 528
How to cite: mVenus-CytERM-N-17 was a gift from Michael Davidson (Addgene plasmid # 56326 ; http://n2t.net/addgene:56326 ; RRID:Addgene_56326)
